>Addgene plasmid #85040 | pK170.AAV-TRE-Cre-WPRE (Supernova) | analyzer sequence | sequence record 167262
CCTGCAGGCAGCTGCGCGCTCGCTCGCTCACTGAGGCCGCCCGGGCAAAGCCCGGGCGTCGGGCGACCTT
TGGTCGCCCGGCCTCAGTGAGCGAGCGAGCGCGCAGAGAGGGAGTGGCCAACTCCATCACTAGGGGTTCC
TGCGGCCGCACGCGTGGCGCGCCAGGCGTATCACGAGGCCCTTTCGTCTTCACTCGAGTTTACTCCCTAT
CAGTGATAGAGAACGTATGTCGAGTTTACTCCCTATCAGTGATAGAGAACGATGTCGAGTTTACTCCCTA
TCAGTGATAGAGAACGTATGTCGAGTTTACTCCCTATCAGTGATAGAGAACGTATGTCGAGTTTACTCCC
TATCAGTGATAGAGAACGTATGTCGAGTTTATCCCTATCAGTGATAGAGAACGTATGTCGAGTTTACTCC
CTATCAGTGATAGAGAACGTATGTCGAGGTAGGCGTGTACGGTGGGAGGCCTATATAAGCAGAGCTCGTT
TAGTGAACCGTCAGATCGCCTGGAGAATTCTCGCTACACTGTCGACCATGGGCCCAAAGAAGAAGAGAAA
GGTTTCGAATTTACTGACCGTACACCAAAATTTGCCTGCATTACCGGTCGATGCAACGAGTGATGAGGTT
CGCAAGAACCTGATGGACATGTTCAGGGATCGCCAGGCGTTTTCTGAGCATACCTGGAAAATGCTTCTGT
CCGTTTGCCGGTCGTGGGCGGCATGGTGCAAGTTGAATAACCGGAAATGGTTTCCCGCAGAACCTGAAGA
TGTTCGCGATTATCTTCTATATCTTCAGGCGCGCGGTCTGGCAGTAAAAACTATCCAGCAACATTTGGGC
CAGCTAAACATGCTTCATCGTCGGTCCGGGCTGCCACGACCAAGTGACAGCAATGCTGTTTCACTGGTTA
TGCGGCGGATCCGAAAAGAAAACGTTGATGCCGGTGAACGTGCAAAACAGGCTCTAGCGTTCGAACGCAC
TGATTTCGACCAGGTTCGTTCACTCATGGAAAATAGCGATCGCTGCCAGGATATACGTAATCTGGCATTT
CTGGGGATTGCTTATAACACCCTGTTACGTATAGCCGAAATTGCCAGGATCAGGGTTAAAGATATCTCAC
GTACTGACGGTGGGAGAATGTTAATCCATATTGGCAGAACGAAAACGCTGGTTAGCACCGCAGGTGTAGA
GAAGGCACTTAGCCTGGGGGTAACTAAACTGGTCGAGCGATGGATTTCCGTCTCTGGTGTAGCTGATGAT
CCGAATAACTACCTGTTTTGCCGGGTCAGAAAAAATGGTGTTGCCGCGCCATCTGCCACCAGCCAGCTAT
CAACTCGCGCCCTGGAAGGGATTTTTGAAGCAACTCATCGATTGATTTACGGCGCTAAGGATGACTCTGG
TCAGAGATACCTGGCCTGGTCTGGACACAGTGCCCGTGTCGGAGCCGCGCGAGATATGGCCCGCGCTGGA
GTTTCAATACCGGAGATCATGCAAGCTGGTGGCTGGACCAATGTAAATATTGTCATGAACTATATCCGTA
ACCTGGATAGTGAAACAGGGGCAATGGTGCGCCTGCTGGAAGATGGCGATTAGGGATATCAGATCCGCTA
GCGTCGACAAGCTTATCGATAATCAACCTCTGGATTACAAAATTTGTGAAAGATTGACTGGTATTCTTAA
CTATGTTGCTCCTTTTACGCTATGTGGATACGCTGCTTTAATGCCTTTGTATCATGCTATTGCTTCCCGT
ATGGCTTTCATTTTCTCCTCCTTGTATAAATCCTGGTTGCTGTCTCTTTATGAGGAGTTGTGGCCCGTTG
TCAGGCAACGTGGCGTGGTGTGCACTGTGTTTGCTGACGCAACCCCCACTGGTTGGGGCATTGCCACCAC
CTGTCAGCTCCTTTCCGGGACTTTCGCTTTCCCCCTCCCTATTGCCACGGCGGAACTCATCGCCGCCTGC
CTTGCCCGCTGCTGGACAGGGGCTCGGCTGTTGGGCACTGACAATTCCGTGGTGTTGTCGGGGAAATCAT
CGTCCTTTCCTTGGCTGCTCGCCTATGTTGCCACCTGGATTCTGCGCGGGACGTCCTTCTGCTACGTCCC
TTCGGCCCTCAATCCAGCGGACCTTCCTTCCCGCGGCCTGCTGCCGGCTCTGCGGCCTCTTCCGCGTCTT
CGCCTTCGCCCTCAGACGAGTCGGATCTCCCTTTGGGCCGCCTCCCCGCATCGATACCGAGCGCTGCTCG
AGAGATCTACGGGTGGCATCCCTGTGACCCCTCCCCAGTGCCTCTCCTGGCCCTGGAAGTTGCCACTCCA
GTGCCCACCAGCCTTGTCCTAATAAAATTAAGTTGCATCATTTTGTCTGACTAGGTGTCCTTCTATAATA
TTATGGGGTGGAGGGGGGTGGTATGGAGCAAGGGGCAAGTTGGGAAGACAACCTGTAGGGCCTGCGGGGT
CTATTGGGAACCAAGCTGGAGTGCAGTGGCACAATCTTGGCTCACTGCAATCTCCGCCTCCTGGGTTCAA
GCGATTCTCCTGCCTCAGCCTCCCGAGTTGTTGGGATTCCAGGCATGCATGACCAGGCTCAGCTAATTTT
TGTTTTTTTGGTAGAGACGGGGTTTCACCATATTGGCCAGGCTGGTCTCCAACTCCTAATCTCAGGTGAT
CTACCCACCTTGGCCTCCCAAATTGCTGGGATTACAGGCGTGAACCACTGCTCCCTTCCCTGTCCTTCTG
ATTTTGTAGGTAACCACGTGCGGACCGAGCGGCCGCAGGAACCCCTAGTGATGGAGTTGGCCACTCCCTC
TCTGCGCGCTCGCTCGCTCACTGAGGCCGGGCGACCAAAGGTCGCCCGACGCCCGGGCTTTGCCCGGGCG
GCCTCAGTGAGCGAGCGAGCGCGCAGCTGCCTGCAGGGGCGCCTGATGCGGTATTTTCTCCTTACGCATC
TGTGCGGTATTTCACACCGCATA
[142 nt withheld, positions 2964-3105]
C
[141 nt withheld, positions 3107-3247]
CCTTTGACGTTGGAGTCCACGTTCTTT
[37 nt withheld, positions 3275-3311]
ACCCTATCTCGGGCTATTCTTTTGATTTATAAGGGATTTTGCCGATTTCGGCCTATTGGTTAAAAAATGA
GCTGATTTAACAAAAATTTAACGCGAATTTTAACAAAATATTAACGTTTACAATTTTATGGTGCACTCTC
AGTACAATCTGCTCTGATGCCGCATAGTTAAGCCAGCCCCGACACCCGCCAACACCCGCTGACGCGCCCT
GACGGGCTTGTCTGCTCCCGGCATCCGCTTACAGACAAGCTGTGACCGTCTCCGGGAGCTGCATGTGTCA
GAGGTTTTCACCGTCATCACCGAAACGCGCGAGACGAAAGGGCCTCGTGATACGCCTATTTTTATAGGTT
AATGTCATGATAATAATGGTTTCTTAGACGTCAGGTGGCACTTTTCGGGGAAATGTGCGCGGAACCCCTA
TTTGTTTATTTTTCTAAATACATTCAAATATGTATCCGCTCATGAGACAATAACCCTGATAAATGCTTCA
ATAATATTGAAAAAGGAAGAGTATGAGTATTCAACATTTCCGTGTCGCCCTTATTCCCTTTTTTGCGGCA
TTTTGCCTTCCTGTTTTTGCTCACCCAGAAACGCTGGTGAAAGTAAAAGATGCTGAAGATCAGTTGGGTG
CACGAGTGGGTTACATCGAACTGGATCTCAACAGCGGTAAGATCCTTGAGAGTTTTCGCCCCGAAGAACG
TTTTCCAATGATGAGCACTTTTAAAGTTCTGCTATGTGGCGCGGTATTATCCCGTATTGACGCCGGGCAA
GAGCAACTCGGTCGCCGCATACACTATTCTCAGAATGACTTGGTTGAGTACTCACCAGTCACAGAAAAGC
ATCTTACGGATGGCATGACAGTAAGAGAATTATGCAGTGCTGCCATAACCATGAGTGATAACACTGCGGC
CAACTTACTTCTGACAACGATCGGAGGACCGAAGGAGCTAACCGCTTTTTTGCACAACATGGGGGATCAT
GTAACTCGCCTTGATCGTTGGGAACCGGAGCTGAATGAAGCCATACCAAACGACGAGCGTGACACCACGA
TGCCTGTAGCAATGGCAACAACGTTGCGCAAACTATTAACTGGCGAACTACTTACTCTAGCTTCCCGGCA
ACAATTAATAGACTGGATGGAGGCGGATAAAGTTGCAGGACCACTTCTGCGCTCGGCCCTTCCGGCTGGC
TGGTTTATTGCTGATAAATCTGGAGCCGGTGAGCGTGGGTCTCGCGGTATCATTGCAGCACTGGGGCCAG
ATGGTAAGCCCTCCCGTATCGTAGTTATCTACACGACGGGGAGTCAGGCAACTATGGATGAACGAAATAG
ACAGATCGCTGAGATAGGTGCCTCACTGATTAAGCATTGGTAACTGTCAGACCAAGTTTACTCATATATA
CTTTAGATTGATTTAAAACTTCATTTTTAATTTAAAAGGATCTAGGTGAAGATCCTTTTTGATAATCTCA
TGACCAAAATCCCTTAACGTGAGTTTTCGTTCCACTGAGCGTCAGACCCCGTAGAAAAGATCAAAGGATC
TTCTTGAGATCCTTTTTTTCTGCGCGTAATCTGCTGCTTGCAAACAAAAAAACCACCGCTACCAGCGGTG
GTTTGTTTGCCGGATCAAGAGCTACCAACTCTTTTTCCGAAGGTAACTGGCTTCAGCAGAGCGCAGATAC
CAAATACTGTCCTTCTAGTGTAGCCGTAGTTAGGCCACCACTTCAAGAACTCTGTAGCACCGCCTACATA
CCTCGCTCTGCTAATCCTGTTACCAGTGGCTGCTGCCAGTGGCGATAAGTCGTGTCTTACCGGGTTGGAC
TCAAGACGATAGTTACCGGATAAGGCGCAGCGGTCGGGCTGAACGGGGGGTTCGTGCACACAGCCCAGCT
TGGAGCGAACGACCTACACCGAACTGAGATACCTACAGCGTGAGCTATGAGAAAGCGCCACGCTTCCCGA
AGGGAGAAAGGCGGACAGGTATCCGGTAAGCGGCAGGGTCGGAACAGGAGAGCGCACGAGGGAGCTTCCA
GGGGGAAACGCCTGGTATCTTTATAGTCCTGTCGGGTTTCGCCACCTCTGACTTGAGCGTCGATTTTTGT
GATGCTCGTCAGGGGGGCGGAGCCTATGGAAAAACGCCAGCAACGCGGCCTTTTTACGGTTCCTGGCCTT
TTGCTGGCCTTTTGCTCACATGT
Features (pLannotate 1.2.2; 13 found; start..end, strand, type, name):
      1..141     -  repeat_region  AAV2 ITR: inverted terminal repeat of adeno-associated virus serotype 2 inverted
    196..510     +  promoter       tight TRE promoter: Tet-responsive promoter PTight, consisting of seven tet operator sequences followed by the minimal CMV promoter
    568..1593    +  CDS            Cre: site-specific recombinase Cre is a site-specific recombinase from bacteriophage P1. Recombination occurs at loxP sequences.
   1631..2219    +  misc_feature   WPRE: woodchuck hepatitis virus posttranscriptional regulatory element
   2251..2727    +  polyA_signal   hGH poly(A) signal: human growth hormone polyadenylation signal
   2767..2907    +  repeat_region  AAV2 ITR: inverted terminal repeat of adeno-associated virus serotype 2 inverted
   2912..2963    -  misc_feature   bom (fragment): basis of mobility region from pBR322
   2982..3362    +  rep_origin     M13 ori (sequence partly withheld): M13 bacteriophage origin of replication; arrow indicates direction of (+) strand synthesis
   3438..3487    -  misc_feature   bom (fragment): basis of mobility region from pBR322
   3589..3624    -  CDS            rop (fragment): Rop protein, which maintains plasmids at low copy number; rop
   3719..3823    +  promoter       AmpR promoter: bla
   3824..4684    +  CDS            AmpR: β-lactamase; bla; confers resistance to ampicillin, carbenicillin, and related antibiotics
   4855..5443    +  rep_origin     ori: high-copy-number ColE1/pMB1/pBR322/pUC origin of replication
