[The description below was written by a language model from this plasmid's Addgene catalogue record and pLannotate feature annotations shown in this document.]
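Description:
pK170.AAV-TRE-Cre-WPRE (Supernova) is an adeno-associated virus transfer plasmid for mammalian expression, built on the pAAV-TRE-MCS-WPRE backbone and roughly 5.5 kb in total. It is propagated in bacteria through a high-copy ColE1/pUC-type origin and selected with ampicillin via the β-lactamase gene. The backbone also carries an M13 phage origin and small remnants of the pBR322 bom and rop regions. The record lists a recombination-deficient strain for growth, as is commonly chosen to keep the repeat-containing ITRs intact.

The payload sits between two AAV2 inverted terminal repeats, which are the cis elements needed for replication and packaging of the cassette into AAV particles. Within them, a tight Tet-responsive promoter (seven tet operators upstream of a minimal CMV promoter) drives Cre recombinase from bacteriophage P1. The catalogue describes the insert as nlsCre, with SV40 listed among the source species, consistent with an SV40 nuclear localisation signal fused to Cre, although the feature table annotates only the Cre coding sequence. The insert was cloned between EcoRI and BglII sites. Downstream, a WPRE enhances transcript stability and expression, and a human growth hormone polyadenylation signal terminates the transcript.

The plasmid is one component of the AAV-based version of the Supernova system for single-cell labelling and gene function studies in vivo, and the record states it should be used together with a partner vector such as pK168. The contents of that partner are not given here. Because the TRE promoter has little activity without a tetracycline-controlled transactivator, Cre output from this construct alone is expected to be low and to depend on a transactivator supplied elsewhere.
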