Addgene plasmid #85040: pK170.AAV-TRE-Cre-WPRE (Supernova)
Purpose: For AAV-TRE-Cre based Supernova, pK170 should be used with pK168 etc.
Depositing lab: Takuji Iwasato. Depositing organization: National Institute of Genetics. Publication: Supernova: A Versatile Vector System for Single-Cell Labeling and Gene Function Studies in vivo. Luo W, Mizuno H, Iwata R, Nakazawa S, Yasuda K, Itohara S, Iwasato T. Sci Rep. 2016 Oct 24;6:35747. doi: 10.1038/srep35747. PubMed 27775045.
Backbone
  Vector backbone: pAAV-TRE-MCS-WPRE
  Backbone size w/o insert (bp): 3776
  Total vector size (bp): 5510
  Vector type: Mammalian Expression, AAV
Growth in bacteria
  Bacterial resistance: Ampicillin, 100 μg/mL
  Growth temperature: 37°C
  Growth strain: NEB Stable
  Copy number: Unknown
Gene/Insert
  Gene/Insert name: nlsCre-WPRE
  Species: SV40, P1 phage,Woodchuck hepatitis virus
  Insert size (bp): 1734
  Cloning method: Restriction Enzyme; 5′ cloning site EcoRI (not destroyed); 3′ cloning site BglII (not destroyed)
  Sequencing primers: 5′ GAGAACGTATGTCGAGGTAGGCGTGTAC
Terms and licenses: Academic/Nonprofit Terms; Industry Terms: Not Available to Industry
Depositor comments: For the details of pAAV-TRE-MCS-WPRE, see Hayashi, Y. et al., Science 350, 957-961 (2016).
How to cite: pK170.AAV-TRE-Cre-WPRE (Supernova) was a gift from Takuji Iwasato (Addgene plasmid # 85040 ; http://n2t.net/addgene:85040 ; RRID:Addgene_85040)
