>Addgene plasmid #85040 | pK170.AAV-TRE-Cre-WPRE (Supernova) | addgene partial sequence | sequence record 167260 | LNCX 5'-AGCTCGTTTAGTGAACCGTCAGATC-3'
CACTGTCGACCATGGGCCCAAAGAAGAAGAGAAAGGTTTCGAATTTACTGACCGTACACCAAAATTTGCC
TGCATTACCGGTCGATGCAACGAGTGATGAGGTTCGCAAGAACCTGATGGACATGTTCAGGGATCGCCAG
GCGTTTTCTGAGCATACCTGGAAAATGCTTCTGTCCGTTTGCCGGTCGTGGGCGGCATGGTGCAAGTTGA
ATAACCGGAAATGGTTTCCCGCAGAACCTGAAGATGTTCGCGATTATCTTCTATATCTTCAGGCGCGCGG
TCTGGCAGTAAAAACTATCCAGCAACATTTGGGCCAGCTAAACATGCTTCATCGTCGGTCCGGGCTGCCA
CGACCAAGTGACAGCAATGCTGTTTCACTGGTTATGCGGCGGATCCGAAAAGAAAACGTTGATGCCGGTG
AACGTGCAAAACAGGCTCTAGCGTTCGAACGCACTGATTTCGACCAGGTTCGTTCACTCATGGAAAATAG
CGATCGCTGCCAGGATATACGTAATCTGGCATTTCTGGGGATTGCTTATAACACCCTGTTACGTATAGCC
GAAATTGCCAGGATCAGGGTTAAAGATATCTCACGTACTGACGGTGGGAGAATGTTAATCCATATTGGCA
GAACGAAAACGCTGGTTAGCACCGCAGGTGTAGAGAAGGCACTTAGCCTGGGGGTAACTAAACTGGTCGA
GCGATGGATTTCCGTCTCTGGTGTAGCTGATGATCCGAATAACTACCTGTTTTGCCGGGTCAGAAAAAAT
GGTGTTGCCGCGCCATCTGCCACCAGCCAGCTATCAACTCGCGCCCTGGAAGGGATTTTTGAAGCAACTC
ATCGATTGATTTACGGCGCTAAGGATGACTCTGGTCAGAGATACCTGGCCTGGTCTGGACACAGTGCCCG
TGTCGGAGCCGCGCGAGATATGGCCCGCGCTGGAGTTTCAATACCGGAGATCATGCAAGCTGGTGGCTGG
ACCAATGTAAATATTGTCATGAACTATATCCGTAACCTGGATAGTGAAACAGGGGCAATGGTGCGCCTGC
TGGAAGATGGCGATTAGGGATA
