>Addgene plasmid #85040 | pK170.AAV-TRE-Cre-WPRE (Supernova) | addgene partial sequence | sequence record 167261 | hGH-PA-R 5'-CCAGCTTGGTTCCCAATAGA-3'
GGTTGTCTTCCCAACTTGCCCCTTGCTCCATACCACCCCCCTCCACCCCATAATATTATAGAAGGACACC
TAGTCAGACAAAATGATGCAACTTAATTTTATTAGGACAAGGCTGGTGGGCACTGGAGTGGCAACTTCCA
GGGCCAGGAGAGGCACTGGGGAGGGGTCACAGGGATGCCACCCGTAGATCTCTCGAGCAGCGCTCGGTAT
CGATGCGGGGAGGCGGCCCAAAGGGAGATCCGACTCGTCTGAGGGCGAAGGCGAAGACGCGGAAGAGGCC
GCAGAGCCGGCAGCAGGCCGCGGGAAGGAAGGTCCGCTGGATTGAGGGCCGAAGGGACGTAGCAGAAGGA
CGTCCCGCGCAGAATCCAGGTGGCAACATAGGCGAGCAGCCAAGGAAAGGACGATGATTTCCCCGACAAC
ACCACGGAATTGTCAGTGCCCAACAGCCGAGCCCCTGTCCAGCAGCGGGCAAGGCAGGCGGCGATGAGTT
CCGCCGTGGCAATAGGGAGGGGGAAAGCGAAAGTCCCGGAAAGGAGCTGACAGGTGGTGGCAATGCCCCA
ACCAGTGGGGGTTGCGTCAGCAAACACAGTGCACACCACGCCACGTTGCCTGACAACGGGCCACAACTCC
TCATAAAGAGACAGCAACCAGGATTTATACAAGGAGGAGAAAATGAAAGCCATACGGGAAGCAATAGCAT
GATACAAAGGCATTAAAGCAGCGTATCCACATAGCGTAAAAGGAGCAACATAGTTAAGAATACCAGTCAA
TCTTTCACAAATTTTGTAATCCAGAGGTTGATTATCGATAAGCTTGTCGACGCTAGCGGATCTGATATCC
CTAATCGCCATCTTCCAGCAGGCGCACCATTGCCCCTGTTTCACTATCCAGGTTACGGATATAGTTCATG
ACAATATTTACATTGGTCCAGCCACCAGCTTGCATGATCTCCGGTATTGAAACTCCAGCGCGGGCCATAT
CTCGCGCGGCTCCGACACGGGCACTGTGTCCAGACCAGGCCAGGTATCTCTGACCAGAGTCATCCTTAGC
GCCGTAAATCAATCGATGAGTTGCTTCAAAA
